>Addgene plasmid #162660 | pLJM1-zeo-2xStrep-ORF68 C52A | addgene full sequence | sequence record 320800 | Addgene NGS Result
TATGCCAAGTACGCCCCCTATTGACGTCAATGACGGTAAATGGCCCGCCTGGCATTATGCCCAGTACATG
ACCTTATGGGACTTTCCTACTTGGCAGTACATCTACGTATTAGTCATCGCTATTACCATGGTGATGCGGT
TTTGGCAGTACATCAATGGGCGTGGATAGCGGTTTGACTCACGGGGATTTCCAAGTCTCCACCCCATTGA
CGTCAATGGGAGTTTGTTTTGGCACCAAAATCAACGGGACTTTCCAAAATGTCGTAACAACTCCGCCCCA
TTGACGCAAATGGGCGGTAGGCGTGTACGGTGGGAGGTCTATATAAGCAGAGCTGGTTTAGTGAACCGTC
AGATCCGCTAGCGCTACCGGATGTGGAGCCACCCCCAGTTCGAGAAGGGCGGCGGCAGCGGCGGCGGCAG
CGGCGGCGGCAGCTGGAGCCACCCCCAGTTCGAGAAGGGGGCGGCCATGTTTGTTCCCTGGCAACTCGGT
ACAATTACCCGTCACCGAGATGAGCTCCAAAAACTACTGGCAGCCTCCCTGCTCCCGGAGCACCCGGAGG
AGAGCCTCGGTAACCCCATAATGACACAGATTCACCAGTCGCTCCAACCATCTTCCCCCGCCAGGGTCTG
TCAGCTCCTATTTTCTCTGGTCCGCGATTCGTCCACCCCCATGGGTTTCTTCGAGGACTATGCCTGCCTC
TGCTTCTTCTGTCTATACGCCCCACACTGCTGGACCTCGACCATGGCGGCAGCGGCAGACCTGTGCGAGA
TCATGCATCTGCACTTTCCAGAAGAGGAGGCGACATACGGGCTATTCGGACCGGGTCGCCTTATGGGTAT
CGACTTGCAGCTGCACTTCTTTGTTCAAAAGTGCTTTAAGACCACCGCCGCCGAAAAAATACTGGGAATA
TCCAACCTGCAATTTTTAAAATCAGAATTCATCCGGGGCATGCTCACAGGCACCATCACCTGCAACTTCT
GCTTCAAAACGTCCTGGCCCAGGACAGACAAGGAGGAGGCCACCGGCCCCACCCCATGCTGCCAGATTAC
AGACACCACCACCGCACCCGCGAGCGGCATACCGGAACTAGCCCGGGCCACATTCTGCGGCGCAAGTCGC
CCCACAAAGCCCAGCCTACTTCCCGCGCTAATAGATATCTGGTCCACGAGCTCAGAGCTCCTTGACGAGC
CGCGCCCTCGACTGATCGCAAGCGACATGAGTGAACTCAAATCCGTGGTCGCATCCCACGATCCGTTCTT
CTCTCCCCCGCTTCAGGCAGACACCTCCCAGGGTCCATGTCTAATGCACCCAACCCTGGGGCTACGATAC
AAAAACGGGACTGCATCCGTCTGCCTCCTCTGCGAGTGCCTTGCGGCACACCCAGAGGCACCCAAGGCGC
TGCAGACCCTTCAGTGCGAGGTAATGGGCCATATAGAAAACAACGTAAAGCTGGTAGACAGAATTGCCTT
TGTGTTGGACAACCCATTCGCCATGCCATATGTCTCAGATCCGCTACTTAGAGAGCTGATCCGGGGCTGT
ACCCCACAGGAAATTCACAAGCACCTGTTCTGCGACCCGCTGTGCGCCCTCAATGCTAAGGTGGTGTCAG
AGGACGTACTATTCCGCCTGCCCAGGGAGCAGGAGTATAAAAAGCTCAGGGCATCCGCGGCCGCCGGACA
GCTCCTCGATGCCAACACCCTGTTCGACTGCGAGGTCGTGCAGACTTTGGTCTTTCTCTTTAAGGGTCTC
CAAAACGCCAGGGTGGGGAAAACCACCTCACTAGACATTATTCGGGAGCTAACCGCACAACTAAAAAGAC
ACCGCCTAGACCTGGCCCACCCCTCACAGACGTCACACTTGTACGCTTAAAATTCTCGACCTCGAGACAA
ATGGCAGTATTCATCCACAATTTTAAAAGAAAAGGGGGGATTGGGGGGTACAGTGCAGGGGAAAGAATAG
TAGACATAATAGCAACAGACATACAAACTAAAGAATTACAAAAACAAATTACAAAAATTCAAAATTTTCG
GGTTTATTACAGGGACAGCAGAGATCCACTTTGGCCGCGGCTCGAGGGGGTTGGGGTTGCGCCTTTTCCA
AGGCAGCCCTGGGTTTGCGCAGGGACGCGGCTGCTCTGGGCGTGGTTCCGGGAAACGCAGCGGCGCCGAC
CCTGGGTCTCGCACATTCTTCACGTCCGTTCGCAGCGTCACCCGGATCTTCGCCGCTACCCTTGTGGGCC
CCCCGGCGACGCTTCCTGCTCCGCCCCTAAGTCGGGAAGGTTCCTTGCGGTTCGCGGCGTGCCGGACGTG
ACAAACGGAAGCCGCACGTCTCACTAGTACCCTCGCAGACGGACAGCGCCAGGGAGCAATGGCAGCGCGC
CGACCGCGATGGGCTGTGGCCAATAGCGGCTGCTCAGCAGGGCGCGCCGAGAGCAGCGGCCGGGAAGGGG
CGGTGCGGGAGGCGGGGTGTGGGGCGGTAGTGTGGGCCCTGTTCCTGCCCGCGCGGTGTTCCGCATTCTG
CAAGCCTCCGGAGCGCACGTCGGCAGTCGGCTCCCTCGTTGACCGAATCACCGACCTCTCTCCCCAGGGG
GATCCATGGCCAAGTTGACCAGTGCCGTTCCGGTGCTCACCGCGCGCGACGTCGCCGGAGCGGTCGAGTT
CTGGACCGACCGGCTCGGGTTCTCCCGGGACTTCGTGGAGGACGACTTCGCCGGTGTGGTCCGGGACGAC
GTGACCCTGTTCATCAGCGCGGTCCAGGACCAGGTGGTGCCGGACAACACCCTGGCCTGGGTGTGGGTGC
GCGGCCTGGACGAGCTGTACGCCGAGTGGTCGGAGGTCGTGTCCACGAACTTCCGGGACGCCTCCGGGCC
GGCCATGACCGAGATCGGCGAGCAGCCGTGGGGGCGGGAGTTCGCCCTGCGCGACCCGGCCGGCAACTGC
GTGCACTTCGTGGCCGAGGAGCAGGACTGAGGTACCTTTAAGACCAATGACTTACAAGGCAGCTGTAGAT
CTTAGCCACTTTTTAAAAGAAAAGGGGGGACTGGAAGGGCTAATTCACTCCCAACGAAGACAAGATCTGC
TTTTTGCTTGTACTGGGTCTCTCTGGTTAGACCAGATCTGAGCCTGGGAGCTCTCTGGCTAACTAGGGAA
CCCACTGCTTAAGCCTCAATAAAGCTTGCCTTGAGTGCTTCAAGTAGTGTGTGCCCGTCTGTTGTGTGAC
TCTGGTAACTAGAGATCCCTCAGACCCTTTTAGTCAGTGTGGAAAATCTCTAGCAGTAGTAGTTCATGTC
ATCTTATTATTCAGTATTTATAACTTGCAAAGAAATGAATATCAGAGAGTGAGAGGAACTTGTTTATTGC
AGCTTATAATGGTTACAAATAAAGCAATAGCATCACAAATTTCACAAATAAAGCATTTTTTTCACTGCAT
TCTAGTTGTGGTTTGTCCAAACTCATCAATGTATCTTATCATGTCTGGCTCTAGCTATCCCGCCCCTAAC
TCCGCCCATCCCGCCCCTAACTCCGCCCAGTTCCGCCCATTCTCCGCCCCATGGCTGACTAATTTTTTTT
ATTTATGCAGAGGCCGAGGCCGCCTCGGCCTCTGAGCTATTCCAGAAGTAGTGAGGAGGCTTTTTTGGAG
GCCTAGGGACGTACCCAATTCGCCCTATAGTGAGTCGTATTACGCGCGCTCACTGGCCGTCGTTTTACAA
CGTCGTGACTGGGAAAACCCTGGCGTTACCCAACTTAATCGCCTTGCAGCACATCCCCCTTTCGCCAGCT
GGCGTAATAGCGAAGAGGCCCGCACCGATCGCCCTTCCCAACAGTTGCGCAGCCTGAATGGCGAATGGG
[124 nt withheld, positions 3850-3973]
C
[91 nt withheld, positions 3975-4065]
A
[49 nt withheld, positions 4067-4115]
CCTTTGACGTTGGAGTCCACGTTCTTT
[37 nt withheld, positions 4143-4179]
ACCCTATCTCGGTCTATTCTTTTGATTTATAAGGGATTTTGCCGATTTCGGCCTATTGGTTAAAAAATGA
GCTGATTTAACAAAAATTTAACGCGAATTTTAACAAAATATTAACGCTTACAATTTAGGTGGCACTTTTC
GGGGAAATGTGCGCGGAACCCCTATTTGTTTATTTTTCTAAATACATTCAAATATGTATCCGCTCATGAG
ACAATAACCCTGATAAATGCTTCAATAATATTGAAAAAGGAAGAGTATGAGTATTCAACATTTCCGTGTC
GCCCTTATTCCCTTTTTTGCGGCATTTTGCCTTCCTGTTTTTGCTCACCCAGAAACGCTGGTGAAAGTAA
AAGATGCTGAAGATCAGTTGGGTGCACGAGTGGGTTACATCGAACTGGATCTCAACAGCGGTAAGATCCT
TGAGAGTTTTCGCCCCGAAGAACGTTTTCCAATGATGAGCACTTTTAAAGTTCTGCTATGTGGCGCGGTA
TTATCCCGTATTGACGCCGGGCAAGAGCAACTCGGTCGCCGCATACACTATTCTCAGAATGACTTGGTTG
AGTACTCACCAGTCACAGAAAAGCATCTTACGGATGGCATGACAGTAAGAGAATTATGCAGTGCTGCCAT
AACCATGAGTGATAACACTGCGGCCAACTTACTTCTGACAACGATCGGAGGACCGAAGGAGCTAACCGCT
TTTTTGCACAACATGGGGGATCATGTAACTCGCCTTGATCGTTGGGAACCGGAGCTGAATGAAGCCATAC
CAAACGACGAGCGTGACACCACGATGCCTGTAGCAATGGCAACAACGTTGCGCAAACTATTAACTGGCGA
ACTACTTACTCTAGCTTCCCGGCAACAATTAATAGACTGGATGGAGGCGGATAAAGTTGCAGGACCACTT
CTGCGCTCGGCCCTTCCGGCTGGCTGGTTTATTGCTGATAAATCTGGAGCCGGTGAGCGTGGGTCTCGCG
GTATCATTGCAGCACTGGGGCCAGATGGTAAGCCCTCCCGTATCGTAGTTATCTACACGACGGGGAGTCA
GGCAACTATGGATGAACGAAATAGACAGATCGCTGAGATAGGTGCCTCACTGATTAAGCATTGGTAACTG
TCAGACCAAGTTTACTCATATATACTTTAGATTGATTTAAAACTTCATTTTTAATTTAAAAGGATCTAGG
TGAAGATCCTTTTTGATAATCTCATGACCAAAATCCCTTAACGTGAGTTTTCGTTCCACTGAGCGTCAGA
CCCCGTAGAAAAGATCAAAGGATCTTCTTGAGATCCTTTTTTTCTGCGCGTAATCTGCTGCTTGCAAACA
AAAAAACCACCGCTACCAGCGGTGGTTTGTTTGCCGGATCAAGAGCTACCAACTCTTTTTCCGAAGGTAA
CTGGCTTCAGCAGAGCGCAGATACCAAATACTGTTCTTCTAGTGTAGCCGTAGTTAGGCCACCACTTCAA
GAACTCTGTAGCACCGCCTACATACCTCGCTCTGCTAATCCTGTTACCAGTGGCTGCTGCCAGTGGCGAT
AAGTCGTGTCTTACCGGGTTGGACTCAAGACGATAGTTACCGGATAAGGCGCAGCGGTCGGGCTGAACGG
GGGGTTCGTGCACACAGCCCAGCTTGGAGCGAACGACCTACACCGAACTGAGATACCTACAGCGTGAGCT
ATGAGAAAGCGCCACGCTTCCCGAAGGGAGAAAGGCGGACAGGTATCCGGTAAGCGGCAGGGTCGGAACA
GGAGAGCGCACGAGGGAGCTTCCAGGGGGAAACGCCTGGTATCTTTATAGTCCTGTCGGGTTTCGCCACC
TCTGACTTGAGCGTCGATTTTTGTGATGCTCGTCAGGGGGGCGGAGCCTATGGAAAAACGCCAGCAACGC
GGCCTTTTTACGGTTCCTGGCCTTTTGCTGGCCTTTTGCTCACATGTTCTTTCCTGCGTTATCCCCTGAT
TCTGTGGATAACCGTATTACCGCCTTTGAGTGAGCTGATACCGCTCGCCGCAGCCGAACGACCGAGCGCA
GCGAGTCAGTGAGCGAGGAAGCGGAAGAGCGCCCAATACGCAAACCGCCTCTCCCCGCGCGTTGGCCGAT
TCATTAATGCAGCTGGCACGACAGGTTTCCCGACTGGAAAGCGGGCAGTGAGCGCAACGCAATTAATGTG
AGTTAGCTCACTCATTAGGCACCCCAGGCTTTACACTTTATGCTTCCGGCTCGTATGTTGTGTGGAATTG
TGAGCGGATAACAATTTCACACAGGAAACAGCTATGACCATGATTACGCCAAGCGCGCAATTAACCCTCA
CTAAAGGGAACAAAAGCTGGAGCTGCAAGCTTAATGTAGTCTTATGCAATACTCTTGTAGTCTTGCAACA
TGGTAACGATGAGTTAGCAACATGCCTTACAAGGAGAGAAAAAGCACCGTGCATGCCGATTGGTGGAAGT
AAGGTGGTACGATCGTGCCTTATTAGGAAGGCAACAGACGGGTCTGACATGGATTGGACGAACCACTGAA
TTGCCGCATTGCAGAGATATTGTATTTAAGTGCCTAGCTCGATACATAAACGGGTCTCTCTGGTTAGACC
AGATCTGAGCCTGGGAGCTCTCTGGCTAACTAGGGAACCCACTGCTTAAGCCTCAATAAAGCTTGCCTTG
AGTGCTTCAAGTAGTGTGTGCCCGTCTGTTGTGTGACTCTGGTAACTAGAGATCCCTCAGACCCTTTTAG
TCAGTGTGGAAAATCTCTAGCAGTGGCGCCCGAACAGGGACTTGAAAGCGAAAGGGAAACCAGAGGAGCT
CTCTCGACGCAGGACTCGGCTTGCTGAAGCGCGCACGGCAAGAGGCGAGGGGCGGCGACTGGTGAGTACG
CCAAAAATTTTGACTAGCGGAGGCTAGAAGGAGAGAGATGGGTGCGAGAGCGTCAGTATTAAGCGGGGGA
GAATTAGATCGCGATGGGAAAAAATTCGGTTAAGGCCAGGGGGAAAGAAAAAATATAAATTAAAACATAT
AGTATGGGCAAGCAGGGAGCTAGAACGATTCGCAGTTAATCCTGGCCTGTTAGAAACATCAGAAGGCTGT
AGACAAATACTGGGACAGCTACAACCATCCCTTCAGACAGGATCAGAAGAACTTAGATCATTATATAATA
CAGTAGCAACCCTCTATTGTGTGCATCAAAGGATAGAGATAAAAGACACCAAGGAAGCTTTAGACAAGAT
AGAGGAAGAGCAAAACAAAAGTAAGACCACCGCACAGCAAGCGGCCGCTGATCTTCAGACCTGGAGGAGG
AGATATGAGGGACAATTGGAGAAGTGAATTATATAAATATAAAGTAGTAAAAATTGAACCATTAGGAGTA
GCACCCACCAAGGCAAAGAGAAGAGTGGTGCAGAGAGAAAAAAGAGCAGTGGGAATAGGAGCTTTGTTCC
TTGGGTTCTTGGGAGCAGCAGGAAGCACTATGGGCGCAGCGTCAATGACGCTGACGGTACAGGCCAGACA
ATTATTGTCTGGTATAGTGCAGCAGCAGAACAATTTGCTGAGGGCTATTGAGGCGCAACAGCATCTGTTG
CAACTCACAGTCTGGGGCATCAAGCAGCTCCAGGCAAGAATCCTGGCTGTGGAAAGATACCTAAAGGATC
AACAGCTCCTGGGGATTTGGGGTTGCTCTGGAAAACTCATTTGCACCACTGCTGTGCCTTGGAATGCTAG
TTGGAGTAATAAATCTCTGGAACAGATTTGGAATCACACGACCTGGATGGAGTGGGACAGAGAAATTAAC
AATTACACAAGCTTAATACACTCCTTAATTGAAGAATCGCAAAACCAGCAAGAAAAGAATGAACAAGAAT
TATTGGAATTAGATAAATGGGCAAGTTTGTGGAATTGGTTTAACATAACAAATTGGCTGTGGTATATAAA
ATTATTCATAATGATAGTAGGAGGCTTGGTAGGTTTAAGAATAGTTTTTGCTGTACTTTCTATAGTGAAT
AGAGTTAGGCAGGGATATTCACCATTATCGTTTCAGACCCACCTCCCAACCCCGAGGGGACCCGACAGGC
CCGAAGGAATAGAAGAAGAAGGTGGAGAGAGAGACAGAGACAGATCCATTCGATTAGTGAACGGATCTCG
ACGGTATCGATCACGAGACTAGCCTCGAGCGGCCGCCCCCTTCACCGAGGGCCTATTTCCCATGATTCCT
TCATATTTGCATATACGATACAAGGCTGTTAGAGAGATAATTGGAATTAATTTGACTGTAAACACAAAGA
TATTAGTACAAAATACGTGACGTAGAAAGTAATAATTTCTTGGGTAGTTTGCAGTTTTAAAATTATGTTT
TAAAATGGACTATCA
Features (pLannotate 1.2.2; 29 found; start..end, strand, type, name):
    131..334     +  promoter       CMV promoter: human cytomegalovirus (CMV) immediate early promoter
    373..396     +  CDS            Twin-Strep-tag (fragment): two Strep-Tag®II moieties connected by a linker for enhanced binding to Strep-Tactin®, an engineered form of streptavidin (Schmidt et al., 2013)
    467..1867    +  CDS            ORF68: UL32_HHV8P - Protein inferred from homology: Swiss-Prot protein existence level 3. Plays a role in efficient localization of neo-synthesized capsids to nuclear replication compartments, thereby controlling cleavage and packaging of virus genomic DNA. From Human herpesvirus 8 type P (isolate GK18) (HHV-8) (Kaposi's sarcoma-associated herpesvirus).
   1911..2028    +  misc_feature   cPPT/CTS: central polypurine tract and central termination sequence of HIV-1
   2077..2587    +  promoter       hPGK promoter: human phosphoglycerate kinase 1 promoter
   2596..2970    +  CDS            BleoR: antibiotic-binding protein; Sh ble from Streptoalloteichus hindustanus; confers resistance to bleomycin, phleomycin, and Zeocin™
   2963..3040    +  CDS            nef (fragment): NEF_HV1Z2 - Experimental evidence at protein level: Swiss-Prot protein existence level 1. Extracellular Nef protein targets CD4(+) T-lymphocytes for apoptosis by interacting with CXCR4 surface receptors. From Human immunodeficiency virus type 1 group M subtype D (isolate Z2/CDC-Z34) (HIV-1).
   3042..3275    +  LTR            3' LTR (ΔU3): self-inactivating 3' long terminal repeat (LTR) from HIV-1
   3347..3468    +  polyA_signal   SV40 poly(A) signal: SV40 polyadenylation signal
   3508..3643    +  rep_origin     SV40 ori: SV40 origin of replication
   3664..3682    -  promoter       T7 promoter: promoter for bacteriophage T7 RNA polymerase
   3690..3845    +  CDS            lacZα (fragment): LacZα fragment of β-galactosidase; lacZ fragment
   3850..4278    +  rep_origin     f1 ori (sequence partly withheld): f1 bacteriophage origin of replication; arrow indicates direction of (+) strand synthesis
   4331..4435    +  promoter       AmpR promoter: bla
   4436..5296    +  CDS            AmpR: β-lactamase; bla; confers resistance to ampicillin, carbenicillin, and related antibiotics
   5467..6055    +  rep_origin     ori: high-copy-number ColE1/pMB1/pBR322/pUC origin of replication
   6238..6330    +  CDS            lacI (fragment): lac repressor; lacI; The lac repressor binds to the lac operator to inhibit transcription in E. coli. This inhibition can be relieved by adding lactose or isopropyl-β-D-thiogalactopyranoside (IPTG).
   6343..6364    +  protein_bind   CAP binding site: CAP binding activates transcription in the presence of cAMP. E. coli catabolite activator protein
   6379..6409    +  promoter       lac promoter: promoter for the E. coli lac operon
   6417..6433    +  protein_bind   lac operator: The lac repressor binds to the lac operator to inhibit transcription in E. coli. This inhibition can be relieved by adding lactose or isopropyl-β-D-thiogalactopyranoside (IPTG). lac repressor encoded by lacI
   6478..6496    +  promoter       T3 promoter: promoter for bacteriophage T3 RNA polymerase
   6524..6750    +  promoter       RSV promoter: Rous sarcoma virus enhancer/promoter
   6751..6931    +  LTR            5' LTR (truncated): truncated 5' long terminal repeat (LTR) from HIV-1
   6978..7103    +  misc_feature   HIV-1 Ψ: packaging signal of human immunodeficiency virus type 1
   7087..7450    +  CDS            HIV-1 gag (fragment): gag protein from human immunodeficiency virus 1; gag
   7596..7829    +  misc_feature   RRE: The Rev response element (RRE) of HIV-1 allows for Rev-dependent mRNA export from the nucleus to the cytoplasm.
   8206..8306    +  CDS            Rev (fragment): human immunodeficiency virus 1 (HIV-1) Rev protein; rev; enhances nuclear export of unspliced and incompletely spliced viral mRNAs
   8356..5       +  promoter       U6 promoter (fragment) (across the origin): RNA polymerase III promoter for human U6 snRNA
   8530..130     +  enhancer       CMV enhancer (fragment) (across the origin): human cytomegalovirus immediate early enhancer; contains an 18-bp deletion relative to the standard CMV enhancer
