[The description below was written by a language model from this plasmid's Addgene catalogue record and pLannotate feature annotations shown in this document.]
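Description:
pLJM1-zeo-2xStrep-ORF68 C52A is an 8.5 kb lentiviral transfer plasmid built on the pLJM1 backbone for stable expression of a tagged, point-mutated KSHV (HHV-8) protein in mammalian cells. In bacteria it is maintained as a high-copy plasmid through a ColE1/pUC-type origin and selected with ampicillin via the β-lactamase gene. The backbone also carries an f1 origin, an SV40 origin and leftover lac and T7/T3 cloning-vector elements that play no part in the payload.

The viral portion has a third-generation, self-inactivating layout. An RSV promoter fused to a truncated HIV-1 5' LTR drives production of the genomic RNA in packaging cells. It is followed by the Ψ packaging signal with a partial gag sequence, the Rev response element for Rev-dependent nuclear export, a cPPT/CTS element and a ΔU3 3' LTR that disables LTR promoter activity after integration. A residual U6 promoter fragment sits just upstream of the CMV enhancer.

Between the LTRs, the CMV enhancer/promoter drives ORF68 carrying an N-terminal 2xStrep-tag II, which allows affinity capture on Strep-Tactin resin. The feature annotation detects only part of this tag. ORF68 is the KSHV homologue of herpesviral UL32 and is implicated in cleavage and packaging of the viral genome. Here cysteine 52 is replaced by alanine. A separate human PGK promoter expresses the Sh ble gene, so transduced cells can be selected with Zeocin.

The construct suits the generation of stable cell lines expressing this ORF68 mutant, for example to compare its behaviour with the wild-type protein or to purify it. The record does not state the specific functional rationale for the C52A change.
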