Addgene plasmid #162660: pLJM1-zeo-2xStrep-ORF68 C52A
Purpose: Lentiviral vector for stable expression of N-terminal 2xStrep-tagged ORF68 C52A in mammalian cells
Depositing lab: Britt Glaunsinger. Depositing organization: University of California, Berkeley. Publication: A pentameric protein ring with novel architecture is required for herpesviral packaging. Didychuk AL, Gates SN, Gardner MR, Strong LM, Martin A, Glaunsinger BA. Elife. 2021 Feb 8;10. pii: 62261. doi: 10.7554/eLife.62261. PubMed 33554858.
Backbone
  Vector backbone: pLJM1
  Backbone size w/o insert (bp): 7034
  Total vector size (bp): 8534
  Vector type: Mammalian Expression, Lentiviral
  Selectable markers: Zeocin
Growth in bacteria
  Bacterial resistance: Ampicillin, 100 μg/mL
  Growth temperature: 37°C
  Growth strain: NEB Stable
  Copy number: High Copy
Gene/Insert
  Gene/Insert name: ORF68
  Species: KSHV (HHV-8)
  Insert size (bp): 1500
  Mutation: Amino acid C52 mutated to alanine
  Promoter: CMV
  Tag / fusion protein: N-terminal 2xStrep-Tag II (N terminal on insert)
  Cloning method: Ligation Independent Cloning
  Sequencing primers: 5′ CGCAAATGGGCGGTAGGCGTG; 3′ ggatctctgctgtccctgtaataaacc
Terms and licenses: Academic/Nonprofit Terms; Industry Terms: Not Available to Industry
How to cite: pLJM1-zeo-2xStrep-ORF68 C52A was a gift from Britt Glaunsinger (Addgene plasmid # 162660 ; http://n2t.net/addgene:162660 ; RRID:Addgene_162660)
